Addgene plasmid #146529: pAc5.1B-lambdaN-HA-DmNot4_1-189_I
Purpose: Insect Expression of DmNot4_1-189
Depositing lab: Elisa Izaurralde. Depositing organization: Max Planck Institute for Developmental Biology.
Backbone
  Vector backbone: Unknown
  Vector type: Insect Expression
Growth in bacteria
  Bacterial resistance: Ampicillin, 100 μg/mL
  Growth temperature: 37°C
  Growth strain: DH5alpha
  Copy number: Low Copy
Gene/Insert
  Gene/Insert name: DmNot4_1-189
  Species: D. melanogaster (fly)
  Mutation: 3 silent mutations compared to the sequence given by NM_167919.2; the annotated variations were found in two different clones from 2 independent experiments.
  Entrez Gene: CG31716 (a.k.a. CG5244, cg5251, CG5251, Dmel\CG31716, not3/5, not4, NOT4)
  Cloning method: Unknown
Terms and licenses: Academic/Nonprofit Terms; Industry Terms: Not Available to Industry
Depositor comments: Plasmids from this collection were made available to the research community and donated after the lab closed. Please note that the sequence provided by the depositing laboratory may be theoretical/predicted or based on Sanger sequencing results. There may be discrepancies between sequencing results obtained by Addgene and the depositor sequence. If an Addgene verified sequence is not available, please contact before placing your order to request that our lab fully sequence the plasmid.
How to cite: pAc5.1B-lambdaN-HA-DmNot4_1-189_I was a gift from Elisa Izaurralde (Addgene plasmid # 146529 ; http://n2t.net/addgene:146529 ; RRID:Addgene_146529)
