[The description below was written by a language model from this plasmid's Addgene catalogue record and pLannotate feature annotations shown in this document.]
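Description:
pAc5.1B-lambdaN-HA-DmNot4_1-189_I is a 6,047 nt insect expression plasmid. The catalogue lists the backbone as unknown, although the name and feature layout point to a pAc5.1-type vector. It is propagated in E. coli through a ColE1/pUC-type origin and selected with ampicillin via the bla gene and its native promoter. The origin is annotated as a high-copy type, whereas the repository entry records the plasmid as low copy. Short fragments annotated as a tetracycline resistance gene and SV40 large T antigen appear to be non-functional backbone remnants. No selectable marker for insect cells is annotated.

Expression is driven by the strong constitutive Drosophila melanogaster actin 5C promoter. The open reading frame begins with a short fragment of the bacteriophage lambda N protein, followed by an HA epitope (a 27 nt match to the 3xHA feature, consistent with a single copy) and then residues 1-189 of Drosophila Not4 (CG31716). The annotation tool labels the insert by homology to human CNOT4, an E3 ubiquitin ligase associated with the CCR4-NOT complex. The depositor notes three silent changes relative to the reference transcript, seen in independent clones. A vector-derived V5 tag lies downstream of the insert, but the record does not say whether it is in frame or preceded by a stop codon. An SV40 polyadenylation signal follows.

The lambda N peptide binds BoxB RNA hairpins, so fusions of this kind are generally used in tethering assays, where a protein fragment is recruited to a BoxB-containing reporter mRNA in Drosophila cells to test its effect on translation or stability. HA allows detection. The record itself states only insect expression as the purpose.
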