Features (pLannotate 1.2.2; 11 found; start..end, strand, type, name):
     56..2568    +  promoter       Ac5 promoter: Drosophila melanogaster actin 5C promoter
   2588..2653    +  CDS            N (fragment): REGN_LAMBD - Experimental evidence at protein level: Swiss-Prot protein existence level 1. Plays a role as a transcriptional antitermination factor that allows the virus to initiate its lytic phase. Activates expression of the delayed viral early genes by modifying host RNA polymerase (RNAP) into a form that is resistant to termination signals. This antitermination function requires the host NusA protein which serves to stabilize the interaction between antitermination protein N and host RNA polymerase. From Escherichia phage lambda (Bacteriophage lambda).
   2678..2704    +  CDS            3xHA (fragment): three tandem HA epitope tags
   2771..3322    +  CDS            CNOT4 (fragment): CNOT4_HUMAN - Also known as NOT4. Experimental evidence at protein level: Swiss-Prot protein existence level 1. Has E3 ubiquitin ligase activity, promoting ubiquitination and degradation of target proteins (PubMed:11823428, PubMed:22159038, PubMed:26575292). Involved in activation of the JAK/STAT pathway (PubMed:11823428, PubMed:22159038). Catalyzes ubiquitination of methylated RBM15 (PubMed:26575292). Plays a role in quality control of translation of mitochondrial outer membrane-localized mRNA (PubMed:29861391). As part of the PINK1-regulated signaling, upon mitochondria damage, ubiquitinates
   3332..3373    +  CDS            V5 tag: epitope tag from simian virus 5
   3473..3607    -  polyA_signal   SV40 poly(A) signal: SV40 polyadenylation signal
   3630..3714    -  CDS            large T antigen (fragment): large T antigen from SV40 (simian virus 40)
   3715..4185    +  CDS            TcR (fragment): tetracycline efflux protein; tet; confers resistance to tetracycline
   4229..4817    -  rep_origin     ori: high-copy-number ColE1/pMB1/pBR322/pUC origin of replication
   4988..5848    -  CDS            AmpR: β-lactamase; bla; confers resistance to ampicillin, carbenicillin, and related antibiotics
   5849..5953    -  promoter       AmpR promoter: bla
>Addgene plasmid #146529 | pAc5.1B-lambdaN-HA-DmNot4_1-189_I | depositor full sequence | sequence record 288975 | Full Sequence
CTTCAAGGAATTAATTCTATATTCTAAAAACACAAATGATACTTCTAAAAAAAATCATGAATGGCATCAA
CTCTGAATCAAATCTTTGCAGATGCACCTACTTCTCATTTCCACTGTCACATCATTTTTCCAGATCTCGC
TGCCTGTTATGTGGCCCACAAACCAAGACACGTTTTATGGCCATTAAAGCTGGCTGATCGTCGCCAAACA
CCAAATACATATCAATATGTACATTCGAGAAAGAAGCGATCAAAGAAGCGTCTTCGGGCGAGTAGGAGAA
TGCGGAGGAGAAGGAGAACGAGCTGATCTAGTATCTCTCCACAATCCAATGCCAACTGACCAACTGGCCA
TATTCGGAGCAATTTGAAGCCAATTTCCATCGCCTGGCGATCGCTCCATTCTTGGCTATATGTTTTTCAC
CGTTCCCGGGGCCATTTTCAAAGACTCGTCGGTAAGATAAGATTGTGTCACTCGCTGTCTCTCTTCATTT
GTCGAAGAATGCTGAGGAATTTCGCGATGACGTCGGCGAGTATTTTGAAGAATGAGAATAATTTGTATTT
ATACGAAAATCAGTTAGTGGAATTTTCTACAAAAACATGTTATCTATAGATAATTTTGTTGCAAAATATG
TTGACTATGACAAAGATTGTATGTATATACCTTTAATGTATTCTCATTTTCTTATGTATTTATAATGGCA
ATGATGATACTGATGATATTTTAAGATGATGCCAGACCACAGGCTGATTTCTGCGTCTTTTGCCGAACGC
AGTGCATGTGCGGTTGTTGTTTTTTGGAATAGTTTCAATTTTCGGACTGTCCGCTTTGATTTCAGTTTCT
TGGCTTATTCAAAAAGCAAAGTAAAGCCAAAAAAGCGAGATGGCAATACCAAATGCGGCAAAACGGTAGT
GGAAGGAAAGGGGTGCGGGGCAGCGGAAGGAAGGGTGGGGCGGGGCGTGGCGGGGTCTGTGGCTGGGCGC
GACGTCACCGACGTTGGAGCCACTCCTTTGACCATGTGTGCGTGTGTGTATTATTCGTGTCTCGCCACTC
GCCGGTTGTTTTTTTCTTTTTATCTCGCTCTCTCTAGCGCCATCTCGTACGCATGCTCAACGCACCGCAT
GTTGCCGTGTCCTTTATGCGTCATTTTGGCTCGAAATAGGCAATTATTTAAACAAAGATTAGTCAACGAA
AACGCTAAAATAAATAAGTCTACAATATGGTTACTTATTGCCATGTGTGTGCAGCCAACGATAGCAACAA
AAGCAACAACACAGTGGCTTTCCCTCTTTCACTTTTTGTTTGCAAGCGCGTGCGAGCAAGACGGCACGAC
CGGCAAACGCAATTACGCTGACAAAGAGCAGACGAAGTTTTGGCCGAAAAACATCAAGGCGCCTGATACG
AATGCATTTGCAATAACAATTGCGATATTTAATATTGTTTATGAAGCTGTTTGACTTCAAAACACACAAA
AAAAAAAATAAAACAAATTATTTGAAAGAGAATTAGGAATCGGACAGCTTATCGTTACGGGCTAACAGCA
CACCGAGACGAAATAGCTTACCTGACGTCACAGCCTCTGGAAGAACTGCCGCCAAGCAGAGAGAGAGAGA
AAAAGAGGGAGAGCAGCTTAGACCGCATGTGCTTGTGTGTGAGGCGTCTCTCTCTTCGTCTCCTGTTTGC
GCAAACGCATAGACTGCACTGAGAAAATCGATTACCTATTTTTTATGAATGAATATTTGCACTATTACTA
TTCAAAACTATTAAGATAGCAATCACATTCAATAGCCAAATACTATACCACCTGAGCGATGCAACGAAAT
GATCAATTTGAGCAAAAATGCTGCATATTTAGGACGGCATCATTATAGAAATGCTTCTTGCTGTGTACTT
TTCTCTCGTCTGGCAGCTGTTTCGCCGTTATTGTTAAAACCGGCTTAAGTTAGGTGTGTTTTCTACGACT
AGTGATGCCCCTACTAGAAGATGTGTGTTGCACAAATGTCCCTGAATAACCAATTTGAAGTGCAGATAGC
AGTAAACGTAAGCTAATATGAATATTATTTAACTGTAATGTTTTAATATCGCTGGACATTACTAATAAAC
CCACTATAAACACATGTACATATGTATGTTTTGGCATACAATGAGTAGTTGGGGAAAAAATGTGTAAAAG
CACCGTGACCATCACAGCATAAAGATAACCAGCTGAAGTATCGAATATGAGTAACCCCCAAATTGAATCA
CATGCCGCAACTGATAGGACCCATGGAAGTACACTCTTCATGGCGATATACAAGACACACACAAGCACGA
ACACCCAGTTGCGGAGGAAATTCTCCGTAAATGAAAACCCAATCGGCGAACAATTCATACCCATATATGG
TAAAAGTTTTGAACGCGACTTGAGAGCGGAGAGCATTGCGGCTGATAAGGTTTTAGCGCTAAGCGGGCTT
TATAAAACGGGCTGCGGGACCAGTTTTCATATCACTACCGTTTGAGTTCTTGTGCTGTGTGGATACTCCT
CCCGACACAAAGCCGCTCCATCAGCCAGCAGTCGTCTAATCCAGAGACCCCGGATCGGGGTACCAACATG
GACGCACAAACACGACGACGTGAGCGTCGCGCTGAGAAACAAGCTCAATGGAAAGCTGCAAACGGTGGAT
CTCCTCCACATATGGCTTACCCATACGATGTTCCAGATTACGCTCCTCCAAGCTTGAATTCTGCAGATAT
CCAGCACAGTGGCGGCCGCTCGAGTATGAACGGCCTGAGCAGCAATGATGATGCAGTCGAGTGCCCTTTG
TGTATGGAGCCGCTTGAGGTGGACGATCTGACCTTCTTTCCGTGTACCTGCGGATATCAGATTTGCCGAT
TCTGTTGGCATAGGATCCGCACTGATGAGAACAAGCTGTGTCCGGCATGCCGAAAGGAGTATCCCGAGAA
TCCAGCTGACTTTAAGCCGCTGTCGCAGGAGGAAATGATTGCCTTCAAGTCCCAGAAACGCCAAAGGGAC
CAACAACGAAAACAAAAGATCACCGAGAACCGCAAACACTTGGCCAACGTTCGCGTTGTCCAAAAGAACT
TGGTGTTCGTTGTGGGGCTACCACCACGACTTGCTGATGCAGACATATTAAAGAAACACGAGTATTTCGG
TAAATATGGGAAAATTCATAAAGTCGTTATAAATCCAAGTACCACGTATGCCGGGGTCCAGGGTCCATCT
GCTTCTGCGTATGTCACATATGTTAATAACTCGGATGCCTTGCGGGCCATTCAAAGCGTCAATAATATTA
TGATAGACGGTCGGCTTATAAAGACCAGCTTGTAATTCGAAGGTAAGCCTATCCCTAACCCTCTCCTCGG
TCTCGATTCTACGCGTACCGGTCATCATCACCATCACCATTGAGTTTAAACCCGCTGATCAGCCTCGACT
GTGCCTTCTAAGGCCTGAGCTCGCTGATCAGCCTCGATCGAGGATCCAGACATGATAAGATACATTGATG
AGTTTGGACAAACCACAACTAGAATGCAGTGAAAAAAATGCTTTATTTGTGAAATTTGTGATGCTATTGC
TTTATTTGTAACCATTATAAGCTGCAATAAACAAGTTAACAACAACAATTGCATTCATTTTATGTTTCAG
GTTCAGGGGGAGGTGTGGGAGGTTTTTTAAAGCAAGTAAAACCTCTACAAATGTGGTATGGCTGATTATG
ATCAGTCGACCGATGCCCTTGAGAGCCTTCAACCCAGTCAGCTCCTTCCGGTGGGCGCGGGGCATGACTA
TCGTCGCCGCACTTATGACTGTCTTCTTTATCATGCAACTCGTAGGACAGGTGCCGGCAGCGCTCTGGGT
CATTTTCGGCGAGGACCGCTTTCGCTGGAGCGCGACGATGATCGGCCTGTCGCTTGCGGTATTCGGAATC
TTGCACGCCCTCGCTCAAGCCTTCGTCACTGGTCCCGCCACCAAACGTTTCGGCGAGAAGCAGGCCATTA
TCGCCGGCATGGCGGCCGACGCGCTGGGCTACGTCTTGCTGGCGTTCGCGACGCGAGGCTGGATGGCCTT
CCCCATTATGATTCTTCTCGCTTCCGGCGGCATCGGGATGCCCGCGTTGCAGGCCATGCTGTCCAGGCAG
GTAGATGACGACCATCAGGGACAGCTTCAAGGATCGCTCGCGGCTCTTACCAGCCAGCAAAAGGCCAGGA
ACCGTAAAAAGGCCGCGTTGCTGGCGTTTTTCCATAGGCTCCGCCCCCCTGACGAGCATCACAAAAATCG
ACGCTCAAGTCAGAGGTGGCGAAACCCGACAGGACTATAAAGATACCAGGCGTTTCCCCCTGGAAGCTCC
CTCGTGCGCTCTCCTGTTCCGACCCTGCCGCTTACCGGATACCTGTCCGCCTTTCTCCCTTCGGGAAGCG
TGGCGCTTTCTCAATGCTCACGCTGTAGGTATCTCAGTTCGGTGTAGGTCGTTCGCTCCAAGCTGGGCTG
TGTGCACGAACCCCCCGTTCAGCCCGACCGCTGCGCCTTATCCGGTAACTATCGTCTTGAGTCCAACCCG
GTAAGACACGACTTATCGCCACTGGCAGCAGCCACTGGTAACAGGATTAGCAGAGCGAGGTATGTAGGCG
GTGCTACAGAGTTCTTGAAGTGGTGGCCTAACTACGGCTACACTAGAAGGACAGTATTTGGTATCTGCGC
TCTGCTGAAGCCAGTTACCTTCGGAAAAAGAGTTGGTAGCTCTTGATCCGGCAAACAAACCACCGCTGGT
AGCGGTGGTTTTTTTGTTTGCAAGCAGCAGATTACGCGCAGAAAAAAAGGATCTCAAGAAGATCCTTTGA
TCTTTTCTACGGGGTCTGACGCTCAGTGGAACGAAAACTCACGTTAAGGGATTTTGGTCATGAGATTATC
AAAAAGGATCTTCACCTAGATCCTTTTAAATTAAAAATGAAGTTTTAAATCAATCTAAAGTATATATGAG
TAAACTTGGTCTGACAGTTACCAATGCTTAATCAGTGAGGCACCTATCTCAGCGATCTGTCTATTTCGTT
CATCCATAGTTGCCTGACTCCCCGTCGTGTAGATAACTACGATACGGGAGGGCTTACCATCTGGCCCCAG
TGCTGCAATGATACCGCGAGACCCACGCTCACCGGCTCCAGATTTATCAGCAATAAACCAGCCAGCCGGA
AGGGCCGAGCGCAGAAGTGGTCCTGCAACTTTATCCGCCTCCATCCAGTCTATTAATTGTTGCCGGGAAG
CTAGAGTAAGTAGTTCGCCAGTTAATAGTTTGCGCAACGTTGTTGCCATTGCTGCAGGCATCGTGGTGTC
ACGCTCGTCGTTTGGTATGGCTTCATTCAGCTCCGGTTCCCAACGATCAAGGCGAGTTACATGATCCCCC
ATGTTGTGCAAAAAAGCGGTTAGCTCCTTCGGTCCTCCGATCGTTGTCAGAAGTAAGTTGGCCGCAGTGT
TATCACTCATGGTTATGGCAGCACTGCATAATTCTCTTACTGTCATGCCATCCGTAAGATGCTTTTCTGT
GACTGGTGAGTACTCAACCAAGTCATTCTGAGAATAGTGTATGCGGCGACCGAGTTGCTCTTGCCCGGCG
TCAACACGGGATAATACCGCGCCACATAGCAGAACTTTAAAAGTGCTCATCATTGGAAAACGTTCTTCGG
GGCGAAAACTCTCAAGGATCTTACCGCTGTTGAGATCCAGTTCGATGTAACCCACTCGTGCACCCAACTG
ATCTTCAGCATCTTTTACTTTCACCAGCGTTTCTGGGTGAGCAAAAACAGGAAGGCAAAATGCCGCAAAA
AAGGGAATAAGGGCGACACGGAAATGTTGAATACTCATACTCTTCCTTTTTCAATATTATTGAAGCATTT
ATCAGGGTTATTGTCTCATGAGCGGATACATATTTGAATGTATTTAGAAAAATAAACAAATAGGGGTTCC
GCGCACATTTCCCCGAAAAGTGCCACCTGACGTCTAAGAAACCATTATTATCATGACATTAACCTATAAA
AATAGGCGTATCACGAGGCCCTTTCGT
